Addgene plasmid #209315: pLKO shLYCHOS/LYCHOS WT-FLAG
Purpose: Lentiviral construct expressing shRNA against LYCHOS and LYCHOS WT-FLAG (resistant to shRNA)
Depositing lab: Roberto Zoncu. Depositing organization: University of California, Berkeley. Publication: Lysosomal GPCR-like protein LYCHOS signals cholesterol sufficiency to mTORC1. Shin HR, Citron YR, Wang L, Tribouillard L, Goul CS, Stipp R, Sugasawa Y, Jain A, Samson N, Lim CY, Davis OB, Castaneda-Carpio D, Qian M, Nomura DK, Perera RM, Park E, Covey DF, Laplante M, Evers AS, Zoncu R. Science. 2022 Sep 16;377(6612):1290-1298. doi: 10.1126/science.abg6621. Epub 2022 Aug 25. PubMed 36007018.
Backbone
  Vector backbone: pLKO.1
  Vector type: Mammalian Expression, Lentiviral
  Selectable markers: Puromycin
Growth in bacteria
  Bacterial resistance: Ampicillin, 100 μg/mL
  Growth temperature: 37°C
  Growth strain: NEB Stable
  Copy number: High Copy
Gene/Insert
  Gene/Insert name: LYCHOS (alt name: GPR155)
  Species: H. sapiens (human)
  Entrez Gene: GPR155 (a.k.a. DEP.7, DEPDC3, PGR22)
  Promoter: PGK
  Tag / fusion protein: Flag (C terminal on insert)
  Cloning method: Restriction Enzyme; 5′ cloning site BamHI (not destroyed); 3′ cloning site XbaI (not destroyed)
  Sequencing primers: 5′ GTGTTCCGCATTCTGCAAG
Terms and licenses: Academic/Nonprofit Terms; Industry Terms: Not Available to Industry
How to cite: pLKO shLYCHOS/LYCHOS WT-FLAG was a gift from Roberto Zoncu (Addgene plasmid # 209315 ; http://n2t.net/addgene:209315 ; RRID:Addgene_209315)
