[The description below was written by a language model from this plasmid's Addgene catalogue record and pLannotate feature annotations shown in this document.]
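Description:
pLKO shLYCHOS/LYCHOS WT-FLAG is a knockdown-and-rescue lentiviral vector built on the pLKO.1 backbone, combining an shRNA against human LYCHOS (GPR155) with an shRNA-resistant, wild-type LYCHOS cDNA in a single provirus. It is propagated in E. coli through a high-copy ColE1/pUC-type origin with ampicillin selection (AmpR), and it also carries an f1 origin and residual lac/lacZα cloning-vector sequences. The lentiviral framework is third-generation in style: an RSV promoter drives a truncated HIV-1 5' LTR, followed by the Ψ packaging signal with a gag fragment, the RRE for Rev-dependent export of the genomic RNA, and a cPPT/CTS element. A self-inactivating ΔU3 3' LTR followed by an SV40 polyadenylation signal closes the transfer cassette.

Within the provirus, a human U6 (RNA polymerase III) promoter is positioned for shRNA expression; the hairpin itself is not annotated in the feature table. Downstream, the human PGK promoter drives the full GPR155 coding sequence with a C-terminal FLAG tag, cloned between BamHI and XbaI sites. An EMCV IRES then links puromycin N-acetyltransferase to the same transcript, so puromycin-resistant transduced cells should also express the rescue protein. A short fragment annotated as LAMTOR5 lies between the FLAG tag and the IRES. The record does not explain it, and it may be a remnant of an earlier insert in this vector.

The design allows depletion of endogenous LYCHOS while re-expressing a tagged wild-type copy. This suits it as the reference rescue condition in functional studies of this lysosomal GPCR-like protein, which the associated publication links to cholesterol signalling to mTORC1.
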