Features (pLannotate 1.2.2; 29 found; start..end, strand, type, name):
    474..707     -  misc_feature   RRE: The Rev response element (RRE) of HIV-1 allows for Rev-dependent mRNA export from the nucleus to the cytoplasm.
    853..1216    -  CDS            HIV-1 gag (fragment): gag protein from human immunodeficiency virus 1; gag
   1200..1325    -  misc_feature   HIV-1 Ψ: packaging signal of human immunodeficiency virus type 1
   1372..1552    -  LTR            5' LTR (truncated): truncated 5' long terminal repeat (LTR) from HIV-1
   1553..1779    -  promoter       RSV promoter: Rous sarcoma virus enhancer/promoter
   1807..1825    -  promoter       T3 promoter: promoter for bacteriophage T3 RNA polymerase
   1870..1886    -  protein_bind   lac operator: The lac repressor binds to the lac operator to inhibit transcription in E. coli. This inhibition can be relieved by adding lactose or isopropyl-β-D-thiogalactopyranoside (IPTG). lac repressor encoded by lacI
   1894..1924    -  promoter       lac promoter: promoter for the E. coli lac operon
   1939..1960    -  protein_bind   CAP binding site: CAP binding activates transcription in the presence of cAMP. E. coli catabolite activator protein
   1973..2065    -  CDS            lacI (fragment): lac repressor; lacI; The lac repressor binds to the lac operator to inhibit transcription in E. coli. This inhibition can be relieved by adding lactose or isopropyl-β-D-thiogalactopyranoside (IPTG).
   2248..2836    -  rep_origin     ori: high-copy-number ColE1/pMB1/pBR322/pUC origin of replication
   3007..3867    -  CDS            AmpR: β-lactamase; bla; confers resistance to ampicillin, carbenicillin, and related antibiotics
   3868..3972    -  promoter       AmpR promoter: bla
   4025..4453    -  rep_origin     f1 ori (sequence partly withheld): f1 bacteriophage origin of replication; arrow indicates direction of (+) strand synthesis
   4458..4613    -  CDS            lacZα (fragment): LacZα fragment of β-galactosidase; lacZ fragment
   4621..4639    +  promoter       T7 promoter: promoter for bacteriophage T7 RNA polymerase
   4660..4795    -  rep_origin     SV40 ori: SV40 origin of replication
   4835..4956    -  polyA_signal   SV40 poly(A) signal: SV40 polyadenylation signal
   5028..5261    -  LTR            3' LTR (ΔU3): self-inactivating 3' long terminal repeat (LTR) from HIV-1
   5263..5346    -  CDS            nef (fragment): NEF_HV1Z2 - Experimental evidence at protein level: Swiss-Prot protein existence level 1. Extracellular Nef protein targets CD4(+) T-lymphocytes for apoptosis by interacting with CXCR4 surface receptors. From Human immunodeficiency virus type 1 group M subtype D (isolate Z2/CDC-Z34) (HIV-1).
   5389..5988    -  CDS            PuroR: puromycin N-acetyltransferase; pac from Streptomyces alboniger; confers resistance to puromycin
   6008..6470    -  misc_feature   IRES: internal ribosome entry site (IRES) of the encephalomyocarditis virus (EMCV)
   6599..6673    -  CDS            LAMTOR5 (fragment): LTOR5_HUMAN - Also known as HBXIP From Homo sapiens (Human).
   6678..6698    -  CDS            FLAG (fragment): FLAG® epitope tag, followed by an enterokinase cleavage site
   6717..9326    -  CDS            GPR155: GP155_HUMAN - Also known as PGR22. Experimental evidence at transcript level: Swiss-Prot protein existence level 2. From Homo sapiens (Human).
   9341..9851    -  promoter       hPGK promoter: human phosphoglycerate kinase 1 promoter
   9900..10017   -  misc_feature   cPPT/CTS: central polypurine tract and central termination sequence of HIV-1
  10122..10362   -  promoter       U6 promoter: RNA polymerase III promoter for human U6 snRNA
  10412..97      -  CDS            Rev (fragment) (across the origin): human immunodeficiency virus 1 (HIV-1) Rev protein; rev; enhances nuclear export of unspliced and incompletely spliced viral mRNAs
>Addgene plasmid #209315 | pLKO shLYCHOS/LYCHOS WT-FLAG | addgene full sequence | sequence record 416905 | Addgene NGS Result
CGTTCACTAATCGAATGGATCTGTCTCTGTCTCTCTCTCCACCTTCTTCTTCTATTCCTTCGGGCCTGTC
GGGTCCCCTCGGGGTTGGGAGGTGGGTCTGAAACGATAATGGTGAATATCCCTGCCTAACTCTATTCACT
ATAGAAAGTACAGCAAAAACTATTCTTAAACCTACCAAGCCTCCTACTATCATTATGAATAATTTTATAT
ACCACAGCCAATTTGTTATGTTAAACCAATTCCACAAACTTGCCCATTTATCTAATTCCAATAATTCTTG
TTCATTCTTTTCTTGCTGGTTTTGCGATTCTTCAATTAAGGAGTGTATTAAGCTTGTGTAATTGTTAATT
TCTCTGTCCCACTCCATCCAGGTCGTGTGATTCCAAATCTGTTCCAGAGATTTATTACTCCAACTAGCAT
TCCAAGGCACAGCAGTGGTGCAAATGAGTTTTCCAGAGCAACCCCAAATCCCCAGGAGCTGTTGATCCTT
TAGGTATCTTTCCACAGCCAGGATTCTTGCCTGGAGCTGCTTGATGCCCCAGACTGTGAGTTGCAACAGA
TGCTGTTGCGCCTCAATAGCCCTCAGCAAATTGTTCTGCTGCTGCACTATACCAGACAATAATTGTCTGG
CCTGTACCGTCAGCGTCATTGACGCTGCGCCCATAGTGCTTCCTGCTGCTCCCAAGAACCCAAGGAACAA
AGCTCCTATTCCCACTGCTCTTTTTTCTCTCTGCACCACTCTTCTCTTTGCCTTGGTGGGTGCTACTCCT
AATGGTTCAATTTTTACTACTTTATATTTATATAATTCACTTCTCCAATTGTCCCTCATATCTCCTCCTC
CAGGTCTGAAGATCAGCGGCCGCTTGCTGTGCGGTGGTCTTACTTTTGTTTTGCTCTTCCTCTATCTTGT
CTAAAGCTTCCTTGGTGTCTTTTATCTCTATCCTTTGATGCACACAATAGAGGGTTGCTACTGTATTATA
TAATGATCTAAGTTCTTCTGATCCTGTCTGAAGGGATGGTTGTAGCTGTCCCAGTATTTGTCTACAGCCT
TCTGATGTTTCTAACAGGCCAGGATTAACTGCGAATCGTTCTAGCTCCCTGCTTGCCCATACTATATGTT
TTAATTTATATTTTTTCTTTCCCCCTGGCCTTAACCGAATTTTTTCCCATCGCGATCTAATTCTCCCCCG
CTTAATACTGACGCTCTCGCACCCATCTCTCTCCTTCTAGCCTCCGCTAGTCAAAATTTTTGGCGTACTC
ACCAGTCGCCGCCCCTCGCCTCTTGCCGTGCGCGCTTCAGCAAGCCGAGTCCTGCGTCGAGAGAGCTCCT
CTGGTTTCCCTTTCGCTTTCAAGTCCCTGTTCGGGCGCCACTGCTAGAGATTTTCCACACTGACTAAAAG
GGTCTGAGGGATCTCTAGTTACCAGAGTCACACAACAGACGGGCACACACTACTTGAAGCACTCAAGGCA
AGCTTTATTGAGGCTTAAGCAGTGGGTTCCCTAGTTAGCCAGAGAGCTCCCAGGCTCAGATCTGGTCTAA
CCAGAGAGACCCGTTTATGTATCGAGCTAGGCACTTAAATACAATATCTCTGCAATGCGGCAATTCAGTG
GTTCGTCCAATCCATGTCAGACCCGTCTGTTGCCTTCCTAATAAGGCACGATCGTACCACCTTACTTCCA
CCAATCGGCATGCACGGTGCTTTTTCTCTCCTTGTAAGGCATGTTGCTAACTCATCGTTACCATGTTGCA
AGACTACAAGAGTATTGCATAAGACTACATTAAGCTTGCAGCTCCAGCTTTTGTTCCCTTTAGTGAGGGT
TAATTGCGCGCTTGGCGTAATCATGGTCATAGCTGTTTCCTGTGTGAAATTGTTATCCGCTCACAATTCC
ACACAACATACGAGCCGGAAGCATAAAGTGTAAAGCCTGGGGTGCCTAATGAGTGAGCTAACTCACATTA
ATTGCGTTGCGCTCACTGCCCGCTTTCCAGTCGGGAAACCTGTCGTGCCAGCTGCATTAATGAATCGGCC
AACGCGCGGGGAGAGGCGGTTTGCGTATTGGGCGCTCTTCCGCTTCCTCGCTCACTGACTCGCTGCGCTC
GGTCGTTCGGCTGCGGCGAGCGGTATCAGCTCACTCAAAGGCGGTAATACGGTTATCCACAGAATCAGGG
GATAACGCAGGAAAGAACATGTGAGCAAAAGGCCAGCAAAAGGCCAGGAACCGTAAAAAGGCCGCGTTGC
TGGCGTTTTTCCATAGGCTCCGCCCCCCTGACGAGCATCACAAAAATCGACGCTCAAGTCAGAGGTGGCG
AAACCCGACAGGACTATAAAGATACCAGGCGTTTCCCCCTGGAAGCTCCCTCGTGCGCTCTCCTGTTCCG
ACCCTGCCGCTTACCGGATACCTGTCCGCCTTTCTCCCTTCGGGAAGCGTGGCGCTTTCTCATAGCTCAC
GCTGTAGGTATCTCAGTTCGGTGTAGGTCGTTCGCTCCAAGCTGGGCTGTGTGCACGAACCCCCCGTTCA
GCCCGACCGCTGCGCCTTATCCGGTAACTATCGTCTTGAGTCCAACCCGGTAAGACACGACTTATCGCCA
CTGGCAGCAGCCACTGGTAACAGGATTAGCAGAGCGAGGTATGTAGGCGGTGCTACAGAGTTCTTGAAGT
GGTGGCCTAACTACGGCTACACTAGAAGAACAGTATTTGGTATCTGCGCTCTGCTGAAGCCAGTTACCTT
CGGAAAAAGAGTTGGTAGCTCTTGATCCGGCAAACAAACCACCGCTGGTAGCGGTGGTTTTTTTGTTTGC
AAGCAGCAGATTACGCGCAGAAAAAAAGGATCTCAAGAAGATCCTTTGATCTTTTCTACGGGGTCTGACG
CTCAGTGGAACGAAAACTCACGTTAAGGGATTTTGGTCATGAGATTATCAAAAAGGATCTTCACCTAGAT
CCTTTTAAATTAAAAATGAAGTTTTAAATCAATCTAAAGTATATATGAGTAAACTTGGTCTGACAGTTAC
CAATGCTTAATCAGTGAGGCACCTATCTCAGCGATCTGTCTATTTCGTTCATCCATAGTTGCCTGACTCC
CCGTCGTGTAGATAACTACGATACGGGAGGGCTTACCATCTGGCCCCAGTGCTGCAATGATACCGCGAGA
CCCACGCTCACCGGCTCCAGATTTATCAGCAATAAACCAGCCAGCCGGAAGGGCCGAGCGCAGAAGTGGT
CCTGCAACTTTATCCGCCTCCATCCAGTCTATTAATTGTTGCCGGGAAGCTAGAGTAAGTAGTTCGCCAG
TTAATAGTTTGCGCAACGTTGTTGCCATTGCTACAGGCATCGTGGTGTCACGCTCGTCGTTTGGTATGGC
TTCATTCAGCTCCGGTTCCCAACGATCAAGGCGAGTTACATGATCCCCCATGTTGTGCAAAAAAGCGGTT
AGCTCCTTCGGTCCTCCGATCGTTGTCAGAAGTAAGTTGGCCGCAGTGTTATCACTCATGGTTATGGCAG
CACTGCATAATTCTCTTACTGTCATGCCATCCGTAAGATGCTTTTCTGTGACTGGTGAGTACTCAACCAA
GTCATTCTGAGAATAGTGTATGCGGCGACCGAGTTGCTCTTGCCCGGCGTCAATACGGGATAATACCGCG
CCACATAGCAGAACTTTAAAAGTGCTCATCATTGGAAAACGTTCTTCGGGGCGAAAACTCTCAAGGATCT
TACCGCTGTTGAGATCCAGTTCGATGTAACCCACTCGTGCACCCAACTGATCTTCAGCATCTTTTACTTT
CACCAGCGTTTCTGGGTGAGCAAAAACAGGAAGGCAAAATGCCGCAAAAAAGGGAATAAGGGCGACACGG
AAATGTTGAATACTCATACTCTTCCTTTTTCAATATTATTGAAGCATTTATCAGGGTTATTGTCTCATGA
GCGGATACATATTTGAATGTATTTAGAAAAATAAACAAATAGGGGTTCCGCGCACATTTCCCCGAAAAGT
GCCACCTAAATTGTAAGCGTTAATATTTTGTTAAAATTCGCGTTAAATTTTTGTTAAATCAGCTCATTTT
TTAACCAATAGGCCGAAATCGGCAAAATCCCTTATAAATCAAAAGAATAGACCGAGATAGGGT
[37 nt withheld, positions 4124-4160]
AAAGAACGTGGACTCCAACGTCAAAGG
[49 nt withheld, positions 4188-4236]
T
[91 nt withheld, positions 4238-4328]
G
[124 nt withheld, positions 4330-4453]
CCCATTCGCCATTCAGGCTGCGCAACTGTTGGGAAGGGCGATCGGTGCGGGCCTCTTCGCTATTACGCCA
GCTGGCGAAAGGGGGATGTGCTGCAAGGCGATTAAGTTGGGTAACGCCAGGGTTTTCCCAGTCACGACGT
TGTAAAACGACGGCCAGTGAGCGCGCGTAATACGACTCACTATAGGGCGAATTGGGTACGTCCCTAGGCC
TCCAAAAAAGCCTCCTCACTACTTCTGGAATAGCTCAGAGGCCGAGGCGGCCTCGGCCTCTGCATAAATA
AAAAAAATTAGTCAGCCATGGGGCGGAGAATGGGCGGAACTGGGCGGAGTTAGGGGCGGGATGGGCGGAG
TTAGGGGCGGGATAGCTAGAGCCAGACATGATAAGATACATTGATGAGTTTGGACAAACCACAACTAGAA
TGCAGTGAAAAAAATGCTTTATTTGTGAAATTTGTGATGCTATTGCTTTATTTGTAACCATTATAAGCTG
CAATAAACAAGTTCCTCTCACTCTCTGATATTCATTTCTTTGCAAGTTATAAATACTGAATAATAAGATG
ACATGAACTACTACTGCTAGAGATTTTCCACACTGACTAAAAGGGTCTGAGGGATCTCTAGTTACCAGAG
TCACACAACAGACGGGCACACACTACTTGAAGCACTCAAGGCAAGCTTTATTGAGGCTTAAGCAGTGGGT
TCCCTAGTTAGCCAGAGAGCTCCCAGGCTCAGATCTGGTCTAACCAGAGAGACCCAGTACAAGCAAAAAG
CAGATCTTGTCTTCGTTGGGAGTGAATTAGCCCTTCCAGTCCCCCCTTTTCTTTTAAAAAGTGGCTAAGA
TCTACAGCTGCCTTGTAAGTCATTGGTCTTAAAGGTACCGATGCATGGGGTCGTGCGCTCCTTTCGGTCG
GGCGCTGCGGGTCGTGGGGCGGGCGTCAGGCACCGGGCTTGCGGGTCATGCACCAGGTGCGCGGTCCTTC
GGGCACCTCGACGTCGGCGGTGACGGTGAAGCCGAGCCGCTCGTAGAAGGGGAGGTTGCGGGGCGCGGAG
GTCTCCAGGAAGGCGGGCACCCCGGCGCGCTCGGCCGCCTCCACTCCGGGGAGCACGACGGCGCTGCCCA
GACCCTTGCCCTGGTGGTCGGGCGAGACGCCGACGGTGGCCAGGAACCACGCGGGCTCCTTGGGCCGGTG
CGGCGCCAGGAGGCCTTCCATCTGTTGCTGCGCGGCCAGCCGGGAACCGCTCAACTCGGCCATGCGCGGG
CCGATCTCGGCGAACACCGCCCCCGCTTCGACGCTCTCCGGCGTGGTCCAGACCGCCACCGCGGCGCCGT
CGTCCGCGACCCACACCTTGCCGATGTCGAGCCCGACGCGCGTGAGGAAGAGTTCTTGCAGCTCGGTGAC
CCGCTCGATGTGGCGGTCCGGATCGACGGTGTGGCGCGTGGCGGGGTAGTCGGCGAACGCGGCGGCGAGG
GTGCGTACGGCCCTGGGGACGTCGTCGCGGGTGGCGAGGCGCACCGTGGGCTTGTACTCGGTCATGGTAA
GCTCCGGTGGATCTTTATCATCGTGTTTTTCAAAGGAAAACCACGTCCCCGTGGTTCGGGGGGCCTAGAC
GTTTTTTTAACCTCGACTAAACACATGTAAAGCATGTGCACCGAGGCCCCAGATCAGATCCCATACAATG
GGGTACCTTCTGGGCATCCTTCAGCCCCTTGTTGAATACGCTTGAGGAGAGCCATTTGACTCTTTCCACA
ACTATCCAACTCACAACGTGGCACTGGGGTTGTGCCGCCTTTGCAGGTGTATCTTATACACGTGGCTTTT
GGCCGCAGAGGCACCTGTCGCCAGGTGGGGGGTTCCGCTGCCTGCAAAGGGTCGCTACAGACGTTGTTTG
TCTTCAAGAAGCTTCCAGAGGAACTGCTTCCTTCACGACATTCAACAGACCTTGCATTCCTTTGGCGAGA
GGGGAAAGACCCCTAGGAATGCTCGTCAAGAAGACAGGGCCAGGTTTCCGGGCCCTCACATTGCCAAAAG
ACGGCAATATGGTGGAAAATAACATATAGACAAACGCACACCGGCCTTATTCCAAGCGGCTTCGGCCAGT
AACGTTAGGGGGGGGGGAGGGAGAGGGGCGCCCGGGTCTAGATCAAGAGGCCATTTTGTGCACTGCCACC
GTGATGCCATCGTGTTTCTGGATCATAATGTTCCCATTATCTGATTCTAGATTACTTGTCATCGTCATCC
TTGTAGTCACCACCACCACCACCGGTCTTAGGGGAATGTGAGGGTGGGGATGAATGCTCAATTTCTTTAT
ATCTTTCCTGTTGGAGAGTGTTTGCATTAATAGCAGGAGGACTCTGTTCAGGACTCTTTTGAAGAAATCT
GTAAAACAAGTACTCATCCCGGAATTCATACTCATTGGTAATATGTTGGATGACTCCCCCTTGTACCAGC
CTGTCTCCGTATATCACAGCTTCACCACGGTCGGAGGCAAGGCCGACTTCAATTAGCCAGCTCACCAGGT
CACAGCCACAGAAAGTTCCAGCAGAAGTCTTTGCACCACACCTTCTTTCTTTGACAATGTTTCGGATACA
GAGGTCACGGTGATAATGGATAAATTGTTGACAGGTCATTTTTATTTCCTCTGAAACAGGAGAATCCCTG
TTTTCTGCTGTGTCTTTATTGTTCCATAGGAATTCAAGTCTTCTTTTGAAAGGCAGGATGATTAAATGTT
TATCTAATCCAAAGATTCCAAAGGAAATAAATCCCTGACCAAAGTTAAACACGGCACAGAAAAACTGTAA
CTCAACATAAAGTCTTCCAGGCTCTTGGTTGAATAGCCACCATAAACAACTGGAAAGATTAGCGAACAGG
CCAATGATGAGAAGTAAACACAGCAACACATGTCGGGTCAGTTGCTGGTCTCCACTCTGTAGATACTGTT
CTTCTTCCTGGGCTAATATGCAGCTCTGGGAGTTACAGCGACTCACACAATGATTGTTTTTCTCAAACGA
AGGAATCACAGGCTCACTGGTGCTTGTGTTTGCTATTGGCTCTATTGATGGGCAGTGTAATTCACCATTT
CCCATGGAGCAGGAGCAGCAACTTGTTTCTGGAATAGAGCTTGTAAAAAGTTCTGGTTCATTTACTGGTG
CTGGACTCTCCTCAAAAGCAGTATTTCCAGGCTCCACCACTTTGTGGCTCTGAGACTGATCGAAACCTTC
ATAGCTTCCTGCTTGGGCAGTCTGGTTCATGCACATGAGGGATATGCCAGCTATCAGGATGCTGCAGAAC
AGGGTGACTGCTGTGGTGATCATCTGTTCTTTTCCATAAAAGAAGGCTGAGTCAATGCTATCTCCATTGT
GTTTTCCAGTTATCAAAAGAACACCAACAAGGAGAGCAGGAATTCCCCAGCCAGATATTATGATTATTCC
AACAGGAATTTGTACCCTCTCTCGCTTTTTCAAAAGAAACAAAGAAATTGCTAGAAGGCCTGTCCACAGG
TAGGTGCTATAGAGGGAGCTGTACAATAGAACAAACACCAAAATTTGTCCAACAAAATTTTTTTCTTTAA
CAAAATTCCATATCATCATTCCAGCACAGACAATAGACTGAGCAATGAGTAAATTAGTTGTAAGCATATG
AGGAAGCTGTTTATATTTCTTACTCAAAAGAAGAATAGCCAGAGACCAGATCAAGGAGATCAGGCTGACA
ATACTTATATCAAAACTAACATTCTGGATGGCATATGCCAATGGCTTAGGGTCCATAGTGGGAAAGGTCA
GTAACCAGGCAGAAACGTACATGATGGGAGCAGACACAAATGTGCTTATCACCATCCCTGAGGTTATAAT
TTCTACTTCCATGTTGAATTGTGTTGCAAAGATAGCCACTCCTGGTGCTACAGGAAATACACCATACAGA
AATGCATAATTTGATAAACTTGTATGGTTCACCACACTGTCGCCCTTGTCCAAGAGTTCCACCATTTCTC
TGCACAGAAGTGGCAGCACCAGAAGTTTAGCTGTGATGAGAAGAATTAGTACTACAAATGCCGACTTCTT
CAGTCTCTTTATTTTTCCCACCATCGTGAGACCAAGATAAAATAGGGCTGATCCAGAAAAAGAATTTCCA
AGTCCATCAAGAAAATTTTCGACATATACAGGTACCTTTCGATCAAGAATAAAATTGAAGGCGATGCCAA
TGAAGACCATAAATACTATTGGGTTCTGTAATACACGCAGGAGTCCGAGTCCCACAATTTTTATTTTATT
TTGAGAAGCATTTTGAGTGTCTTTCCACTTTTGGATTTCACAGAAAATAAACCCTATAGGGTTTAACATC
ATAAGAGATATTGGTGCCACCAAATAAATGTACTGGAGATATTCTGGGTATGTAGTTTGATATAAAGCTT
CAACTATAGGGTATCCCAATGCAAAGTCATTACTTTGTGTAGCAAAAATAGGGAATAGTCCAGCTTTGCT
AAATCGACTATCAGGACTGGCAACCAATAAGGTTAATACACATACAATGAAAAATACAGAAGCTTTGGCA
ATTAAGATACTATATAGGAAGGACCAGTCCACATTGGAAAAATTAAGTACAACCATGTTTTTGAATAATA
AAGCTGGAAGTGCAAATCTGGAGACAAAATTTCCTAGTCCTTTGGCCTGGGTTGATGTTATGACATTGGC
CCTTCCTGCTATGTAGCCACAAAGGACAATGCCAAAGCATTCCAGTAAGGCTGGAAAAAGCCTTGTAATT
GACATTGAAGGTGGGTCATTAGTGGAATTAAATCCATGCGTTACTGCTGTAGGCAAAGTCTTGGTCATGT
TTACGGCGATAGTCAGATTCTCTGCAGGTAAATTAGAATTCATGGTGGCGGATCCCCCTGGGGAGAGAGG
TCGGTGATTCGGTCAACGAGGGAGCCGACTGCCGACGTGCGCTCCGGAGGCTTGCAGAATGCGGAACACC
GCGCGGGCAGGAACAGGGCCCACACTACCGCCCCACACCCCGCCTCCCGCACCGCCCCTTCCCGGCCGCT
GCTCTCGGCGCGCCCTGCTGAGCAGCCGCTATTGGCCACAGCCCATCGCGGTCGGCGCGCTGCCATTGCT
CCCTGGCGCTGTCCGTCTGCGAGGGTACTAGTGAGACGTGCGGCTTCCGTTTGTCACGTCCGGCACGCCG
CGAACCGCAAGGAACCTTCCCGACTTAGGGGCGGAGCAGGAAGCGTCGCCGGGGGGCCCACAAGGGTAGC
GGCGAAGATCCGGGTGACGCTGCGAACGGACGTGAAGAATGTGCGAGACCCAGGGTCGGCGCCGCTGCGT
TTCCCGGAACCACGCCCAGAGCAGCCGCGTCCCTGCGCAAACCCAGGGCTGCCTTGGAAAAGGCGCAACC
CCAACCCCCTCGAGCCGCGGCCAAAGTGGATCTCTGCTGTCCCTGTAATAAACCCGAAAATTTTGAATTT
TTGTAATTTGTTTTTGTAATTCTTTAGTTTGTATGTCTGTTGCTATTATGTCTACTATTCTTTCCCCTGC
ACTGTACCCCCCAATCCCCCCTTTTCTTTTAAAATTGTGGATGAATACTGCCATTTGTCTCGAGGTCGAG
AATTCAAAAACTTAACCATTGCAGTCAATATCTCGAGATATTGACTGCAATGGTTAAGCCGGTGTTTCGT
CCTTTCCACAAGATATATAAAGCCAAGAAATCGAAATACTTTCAAGTTACGGTAAGCATATGATAGTCCA
TTTTAAAACATAATTTTAAAACTGCAAACTACCCAAGAAATTATTACTTTCTACGTCACGTATTTTGTAC
TAATATCTTTGTGTTTACAGTCAAATTAATTCCAATTATCTCTCTAACAGCCTTGTATCGTATATGCAAA
TATGAAGGAATCATGGGAAATAGGCCCTCGGTGAAGGGGGCGGCCGCTCGAGGCTAGTCTCGTGATCGAT
ACCGTCGAGATC
